>Addgene plasmid #89193 | pHES822 | addgene full sequence | sequence record 180745 | Addgene NGS Result
CCTCACTAAAGGGAACAAAAGCTGGGCCGGCCATTTAAATGTTTAAACGGCCACGCTGGCCATATTTCTA
CCAATCTCTCAACACTGAGTAATGGTAGTTATAAGAAAGAGACCGAGTTAGGGACAGTTAGAGGCGGTGG
AGATATTCCTTATGGCATGTCTGGCGATGATAAAACTTTTCAAACGGCAGCCCCGATCTAAAAGAGCTGA
CAGGGAAATGGTCAGAAAAAGAAACGTGCACCCGCCCGTCTGGACGCGCCGCTCACCCGCACGGCAGAGA
CCAATCAGTAAAAATCAACGGTTAACGACATTACTATATATATAATATAGGAAGCATTTAATAGAACAGC
ATCGTAATATATGTGTACTTTGCAGTTATGACGCCAGATGGCAGTAGTGGAAGATATTCTTTATTGAAAA
ATAGCTTGTCACCTTACGTACAATCTTGATCCGGAGCCCGTCGCTTTGAGAGAAATCAGAAGATTCCAAA
AGTCTACTGAACTTTTGATCAGAAAGTTGCCTTTCCAAAGACTAGTCAGAGAAATCGCCCAAGATTTCAA
GACCGATCTAAGATTCCAATCCTCTGCCATCGGTGCTCTACAGGAATCCGTTGAAGCTTACTTGGTCTCT
TTGTTCGAAGACACCAACTTGGCCGCTATCCACGCTAAGCGTGTTACCATCCAAAAGAAGGATATCAAGT
TGGCTAGAAGATTGAGAGGTGAAAGATCCTAAGCACACAGGGATTGTTGTACAATTACTTTTTATGATTT
TAGATACACACAAATCTTTTCTACGATTACCTTTCATTTATTTTCGTTTCATGTTTTATTAATCATTCTT
TTTGTATATTTCACATCGGGTGGGGTTTTTATATTAAATTTTAATAACATAATCTTTTAAAGTTTCTACT
TTCTATCCTGTATATTATTTCCATATCTATATCTATATTTTCAAGCTTGTTCACATCCTTATCGGAATTG
TTCCAGCGTTTTTGTACAGAAAATGATGTTATGGTAACGAGCTATATCAGACCTACTAGTCTTATAGAGC
TGTACAGAGTCTTGGAAACATAACCAACACACCAACAAGATGTCATTTGATTCGTTACTCGACAAGAATG
ATAAGCTGGTAAAAGTTTGCGGGATTCAAACCGTCGAGGCTGCCGAAACTGCGCTTCAAGCAGGCGCTGA
TTTGATAGGGATCATATGTGTCCCCAACAGGAAGCGGACTATCGAGAGCGCTGTGGCTCGTGAAATATCC
AAATTGATTCACAAATCAGGTACTACAAAGCTGGTGGGGGTGTTCAGGAATCAATCTGTTGAGGACGTAC
ATCGGCTTTCTGAGGAATATGACCTTGACATAATCCAATTACATGGTGATGAATCATGGCCAGAGTACTA
TAACGTCATTAAGAAACCAATAATCAAAAGAGTCATATTCCCTAGAGATGTCGATGTTGTAACACAAGTG
TGTCAAAGAAAACCCTTGGTATGTCTACCATTGTTCGACTCCGAGGCAGGCGGTACAGGTGAAAAGCTGG
ACTGGTCCAGTATTTCCTCCTGGGCAAGCGAACAGAATAACGTATTTTATATACTAGCGGGTGGACTAAC
TGCAGAAAACGTCATGGAGGCGGTGGGGTTGCCTGGTGTAATTGGTGTTGACGTCTCAGGTGGTGTAGAG
ACTGACGGCGTCAAAGACAATGACAAGATAATTAAATATGTACAAAATGCAAAGAAACAATGAATTACGA
AGAGAAGTCTCAATGAGGTTTTACAAACAATCCTATAATACATATATGCCACTTAGATATACTTTGAATA
CTGAATATACTGACTCATTATATTCTTTAATTGTAGTTTCTCAAAAATATTCATACAGGTTAGCTATGAA
TTCATGCTATAATTTCCATTTTGTTCATGTAAGATACACATAGGGATAAAATGTGATAACTAATCAGCGG
TACCGGGCCCTTATATTGAATTTTCAAAAATTCTTACTTTTTTTTTGGATGGACGCAAAGAAGTTTAATA
ATCATATTACATGGCATTACCACCATATACATATCCATATACATATCCATATCTAATCTTACTTATATGT
TGTGGAAATGTAAAGAGCCCCATTATCTTAGCCTAAAAAAACCTTCTCTTTGGAACTTTCAGTAATACGC
TTAACTGCTCATTGCTATATTGAAGTGCGGCCGCGTGGGCGTGCGTGGGCGGGCGTGGGCGTGCGTGGGC
GGGCGTGGGCGTGCGTGGGCGTCTAGACCGTGCGTCCTCGTCTTCACCGGTCGCGTTCCTGAAACGCAGA
TGTGCCTAATGCCGCACTGCTCCGAACAATAAAGATTCTACAATACTAGCTTTTATGGTTATGAAGAGGA
AAAATTGGCAGTAACCTGGCCCCACAAACCTTCAAATTAACGAATCAAATTAACAACCATAGGATGATAA
TGCGATTAGTTTTTTAGCCTTATTTCTGGGGTAATTAATCAGCGAAGCGATGATTTTTGATCTATTAACA
GATATATAAATGGAAAAGCTGCATAACCACTTTAACTAATACTTTCAACATTTTCAGTTTGTATTACTTC
TTATTCAAATGTCATAAAAGTATCAACAAAAAATTGTTAATATACCTCTATACTTTAACGTCAAGGAGAA
AAAACTATACTCGAGAATAAAATGTCTAAAGGTGAAGAATTATTCACTGGTGTTGTCCCAATTTTGGTTG
AATTAGATGGTGATGTTAATGGTCACAAATTTTCTGTCTCCGGTGAAGGTGAAGGTGATGCTACTTACGG
TAAATTGACCTTAAAATTGATTTGTACTACTGGTAAATTGCCAGTTCCATGGCCAACCTTAGTCACTACT
TTAGGTTATGGTTTGCAATGTTTTGCTAGATACCCAGATCATATGAAACAACATGACTTTTTCAAGTCTG
CCATGCCAGAAGGTTATGTTCAAGAAAGAACTATTTTTTTCAAAGATGACGGTAACTACAAGACCAGAGC
TGAAGTCAAGTTTGAAGGTGATACCTTAGTTAATAGAATCGAATTAAAAGGTATTGATTTTAAAGAAGAT
GGTAACATTTTAGGTCACAAATTGGAATACAACTATAACTCTCACAATGTTTACATCACTGCTGACAAAC
AAAAGAATGGTATCAAAGCTAACTTCAAAATTAGACACAACATTGAAGATGGTGGTGTTCAATTAGCTGA
CCATTATCAACAAAATACTCCAATTGGTGATGGTCCAGTCTTGTTACCAGACAACCATTACTTATCCTAT
CAATCTGCCTTATCCAAAGATCCAAACGAAAAGAGAGACCACATGGTCTTGTTAGAATTTGTTACTGCTG
CTGGTATTACCCATGGTATGGATGAATTGTACAAATAAGGATCCACTAGTTCTAGACACCTGCAACATGC
GTGAGTAAATAAGCGGCCGCCACCGCGGTGGAGCTCTAAGCAAATAGCTAAATTATATACGAATTAATAT
TATGATTAAGTGTTTACGTGAGTGCGATATTTTTATTACTATCTTATACAGTTGTATATACTCTATAAAA
TGAGTTGTCTATTAATTAACGCGATGAATGCTTTCTGGGTTTACCTCTCCAACAACTCTAGTTTACTTCT
CAATACATTCAATTGTATTTGATTTGTCAATACTTCATCATTAATCAATTCTATAGTTTTGTTTTTCTCG
TTTATTTCCAAATTTAATGCATCAATTTTATTATTCAATTTGTCGTTGATTTTGGTTAATGATTTTATGG
TTTGATCTCTGGCATTGATTGTTTGTGTTAGTTTTTCATTATTGATAATTAAATTATTTAAGTTAGTTAT
CAACTCGGTGTTTTCAAGTTTCAAGTTTTCAATTTCTTTAGAGTTTATTAGATTTGTCAAAGTTTCTGAA
TTGCTTGATTGGTCCTGTAGAAGAGTATTTGTTGTTGTGGATAATTGATTCAATTTTTGAGACAATTGCT
GGAAGGCGTTGAAATATCTAGCATCAATCTCATGGTTTTTTTCCCGAGAGTCTCGTAGATTCAATTGTTT
TAATATATCTTGGGACCACTCTTGATTTGAACTCATGGAAATTAAACTGGGTGTTGTGTTGTGGTGTAAT
GATTGTACCCCCTTTGCTTATAATTGTGTGGTTCCGATGCTGACTTACTGGGTATTATATGTGTGCCCAA
TAGAAAGAGAACAATTGACCCGGTTATTGCAAGGAAAATTTCAAGTCTTGTAAAAGCATATAAAAATAGT
TCAGGCACTCCGAAATACTTGGTTGGCGTGTTTCGTAATCAACCTAAGGAGGATGTTTTGGCTCTGGTCA
ATGATTACGGCATTGATATCGTCCAACTGCATGGAGATGAGTCGTGGCGAGAATACCAAGAGTTCCTCGG
TTTGCCAGTTATTAAAAGACTCGTATTTCCAAAAGACTGCAACATACTACTCAGTGCAGCTTCACAGAAA
CCTCATTCGTTTATTCCCTTGTTTGATTCAGAAGGCCGGCCATTTAAATGTTTAAACGGCCACGCTGGCC
CCCTATAGTGAGTCGTATTACAATTCACTGGCCGTCGTTTTACAACGTCGTGACTGGGAAAACCCTGGCG
TTACCCAACTTAATCGCCTTGCAGCACATCCCCCTTTCGCCAGCTGGCGTAATAGCGAAGAGGCCCGCAC
CGATCGCCCTTCCCAACAGTTGCGCAGCCTGAATGGCGAATGG
[124 nt withheld, positions 4734-4857]
C
[91 nt withheld, positions 4859-4949]
A
[49 nt withheld, positions 4951-4999]
CCTTTGACGTTGGAGTCCACGTTCTTT
[37 nt withheld, positions 5027-5063]
ACCCTATCTCGGTCTATTCTTTTGATTTATAAGGGATTTTGCCGATTTCGGCCTATTGGTTAAAAAATGA
GCTGATTTAACAAAAATTTAACGCGAATTTTAACAAAATATTAACGCTTACAATTTCCTGATGCGGTATT
TTCTCCTTACGCATCTGTGCGGTATTTCACACCGCATAGGGTAATAACTGATATAATTAAATTGAAGCTC
TAATTTGTGAGTTTAGTATTAGGATCTCTACCCTTGGCGAAAAGTCCTCTGCCAACAATGATGATATCTG
ATCCACCACTTACAACTTCGTCGACGGTTCTGTACTGCTGACCCAATATGCGTATATATACCAATCTAAG
TCTGTGCTCCTTCCTTCGTTCTTCCTTCTGTTCGGAGATTACCGAATCAAAAAAATTTCAAGGAAACCGA
AATCAAAAAAAAGAATAAAAAAAAAATGATGAATTGAAAAGGTGGTATGGTGCACTCTCAGTACAATCTG
CTCTGATGCCGCATAGTTAAGCCAGCCCCGACACCCGCCAACACCCGCTGACGCGCCCTGACGGGCTTGT
CTGCTCCCGGCATCCGCTTACAGACAAGCTGTGACCGTCTCCGGGAGCTGCATGTGTCAGAGGTTTTCAC
CGTCATCACCGAAACGCGCGAGACGAAAGGGCCTCGTGATACGCCTATTTTTATAGGTTAATGTCATGAT
AATAATGGTTTCTTAGACGTCGGCGCGCCGAGGACGTCAGGTGGCACTTTTCGGGGAAATGTGCGCGGAA
CCCCTATTTGTTTATTTTTCTAAATACATTCAAATATGTATCCGCTCATGAGACAATAACCCTGATAAAT
GCTTCAATAATATTGAAAAAGGAAGAGTATGAGTATTCAACATTTCCGTGTCGCCCTTATTCCCTTTTTT
GCGGCATTTTGCCTTCCTGTTTTTGCTCACCCAGAAACGCTGGTGAAAGTAAAAGATGCTGAAGATCAGT
TGGGTGCACGAGTGGGTTACATCGAACTGGATCTCAACAGCGGTAAGATCCTTGAGAGTTTTCGCCCCGA
AGAACGTTTTCCAATGATGAGCACTTTTAAAGTTCTGCTATGTGGCGCGGTATTATCCCGTATTGACGCC
GGGCAAGAGCAACTCGGTCGCCGCATACACTATTCTCAGAATGACTTGGTTGAGTACTCACCAGTCACAG
AAAAGCATCTTACGGATGGCATGACAGTAAGAGAATTATGCAGTGCTGCCATAACCATGAGTGATAACAC
TGCGGCCAACTTACTTCTGACAACGATCGGAGGACCGAAGGAGCTAACCGCTTTTTTGCACAACATGGGG
GATCATGTAACTCGCCTTGATCGTTGGGAACCGGAGCTGAATGAAGCCATACCAAACGACGAGCGTGACA
CCACGATGCCTGTAGCAATGGCAACAACGTTGCGCAAACTATTAACTGGCGAACTACTTACTCTAGCTTC
CCGGCAACAATTAATAGACTGGATGGAGGCGGATAAAGTTGCAGGACCACTTCTGCGCTCGGCCCTTCCG
GCTGGCTGGTTTATTGCTGATAAATCTGGAGCCGGTGAGCGTGGGTCTCGCGGTATCATTGCAGCACTGG
GGCCAGATGGTAAGCCCTCCCGTATCGTAGTTATCTACACGACGGGGAGTCAGGCAACTATGGATGAACG
AAATAGACAGATCGCTGAGATAGGTGCCTCACTGATTAAGCATTGGTAACTGTCAGACCAAGTTTACTCA
TATATACTTTAGATTGATTTAAAACTTCATTTTTAATTTAAAAGGATCTAGGTGAAGATCCTTTTTGATA
ATCTCATGACCAAAATCCCTTAACGTGAGTTTTCGTTCCACTGAGCGTCAGACCCCGTAGAAAAGATCAA
AGGATCTTCTTGAGATCCTTTTTTTCTGCGCGTAATCTGCTGCTTGCAAACAAAAAAACCACCGCTACCA
GCGGTGGTTTGTTTGCCGGATCAAGAGCTACCAACTCTTTTTCCGAAGGTAACTGGCTTCAGCAGAGCGC
AGATACCAAATACTGTTCTTCTAGTGTAGCCGTAGTTAGGCCACCACTTCAAGAACTCTGTAGCACCGCC
TACATACCTCGCTCTGCTAATCCTGTTACCAGTGGCTGCTGCCAGTGGCGATAAGTCGTGTCTTACCGGG
TTGGACTCAAGACGATAGTTACCGGATAAGGCGCAGCGGTCGGGCTGAACGGGGGGTTCGTGCACACAGC
CCAGCTTGGAGCGAACGACCTACACCGAACTGAGATACCTACAGCGTGAGCTATGAGAAAGCGCCACGCT
TCCCGAAGGGAGAAAGGCGGACAGGTATCCGGTAAGCGGCAGGGTCGGAACAGGAGAGCGCACGAGGGAG
CTTCCAGGGGGAAACGCCTGGTATCTTTATAGTCCTGTCGGGTTTCGCCACCTCTGACTTGAGCGTCGAT
TTTTGTGATGCTCGTCAGGGGGGCGGAGCCTATGGAAAAACGCCAGCAACGCGGCCTTTTTACGGTTCCT
GGCCTTTTGCTGGCCTTTTGCTCACATGTTCTTTCCTGCGTTATCCCCTGATTCTGTGGATAACCGTATT
ACCGCCTTTGAGTGAGCTGATACCGCTCGCCGCAGCCGAACGACCGAGCGCAGCGAGTCAGTGAGCGAGG
AAGCGGAAGAGCGCCCAATACGCAAACCGCCTCTCCCCGCGCGTTGGCCGATTCATTAATGCAGCTGGCA
CGACAGGTTTCCCGACTGGAAAGCGGGCAGTGAGCGCAACGCAATTAATGTGAGTTAGCTCACTCATTAG
GCACCCCAGGCTTTACACTTTATGCTTCCGGCTCGTATGTTGTGTGGAATTGTGAGCGGATAACAATTTC
ACACAGGAAACAGCTATGACCATGATTACGCCAAGCTCGGAATTAAC
Features (pLannotate 1.2.2; 25 found; start..end, strand, type, name):
    304..457     +  promoter       TRP1 promoter (fragment): S. cerevisiae TRP1
    451..729     +  CDS            HHT1 (fragment): H3_KLULA - Experimental evidence at protein level: Swiss-Prot protein existence level 1. Core component of nucleosome. Nucleosomes wrap and compact DNA into chromatin, limiting DNA accessibility to the cellular machineries which require DNA as a template. Histones thereby play a central role in transcription regulation, DNA repair, DNA replication and chromosomal stability. DNA accessibility is regulated via a complex set of post-translational modifications of histones, also called histone code, and nucleosome remodeling. From Kluyveromyces lactis (strain ATCC 8585 / CBS 2359 / DSM 70799 / NBR
   1090..1740    +  CDS            TRP1: TRPF_CANGA - Protein inferred from homology: Swiss-Prot protein existence level 3. From Candida glabrata (strain ATCC 2001 / CBS 138 / JCM 3761 / NBRC 0622 / NRRL Y-65) (Yeast) (Torulopsis glabrata).
   1985..2196    +  promoter       GAL10 promoter (fragment): S. cerevisiae GAL10; inducible promoter, regulated by Gal4
   2268..2658    +  promoter       GAL1 promoter (fragment): S. cerevisiae GAL1; inducible promoter, regulated by Gal4
   2682..3398    +  CDS            yeGFP: yeast-enhanced green fluorescent protein codons optimized for translation in S. cerevisiae and C. albicans
   3399..3416    -  misc_feature   MCS (fragment): pBluescript multiple cloning site
   3442..3466    -  misc_feature   MCS (fragment): pBluescript multiple cloning site
   4162..4514    +  CDS            TRP1 (fragment): phosphoribosylanthranilate isomerase, required for tryptophan biosynthesis; S. cerevisiae TRP1; yeast auxotrophic marker
   4552..4570    -  promoter       T7 promoter: promoter for bacteriophage T7 RNA polymerase
   4573..4730    +  CDS            lacZα (fragment): LacZα fragment of β-galactosidase; lacZ fragment
   4734..5162    +  rep_origin     f1 ori (sequence partly withheld): f1 bacteriophage origin of replication; arrow indicates direction of (+) strand synthesis
   5190..5241    -  misc_feature   bom (fragment): basis of mobility region from pBR322
   5297..5389    -  CDS            URA3 (fragment): PYRF_YEAST - Experimental evidence at protein level: Swiss-Prot protein existence level 1. From Saccharomyces cerevisiae (strain ATCC 204508 / S288c) (Baker's yeast).
   5389..5521    -  promoter       URA3 promoter (fragment): S. cerevisiae URA3
   5529..5578    -  misc_feature   bom (fragment): basis of mobility region from pBR322
   5680..5715    -  CDS            rop (fragment): Rop protein, which maintains plasmids at low copy number; rop
   5827..5931    +  promoter       AmpR promoter: bla
   5932..6792    +  CDS            AmpR: β-lactamase; bla; confers resistance to ampicillin, carbenicillin, and related antibiotics
   6963..7551    +  rep_origin     ori: high-copy-number ColE1/pMB1/pBR322/pUC origin of replication
   7734..7826    +  CDS            lacI (fragment): lac repressor; lacI; The lac repressor binds to the lac operator to inhibit transcription in E. coli. This inhibition can be relieved by adding lactose or isopropyl-β-D-thiogalactopyranoside (IPTG).
   7839..7860    +  protein_bind   CAP binding site: CAP binding activates transcription in the presence of cAMP. E. coli catabolite activator protein
   7875..7905    +  promoter       lac promoter: promoter for the E. coli lac operon
   7913..7929    +  protein_bind   lac operator: The lac repressor binds to the lac operator to inhibit transcription in E. coli. This inhibition can be relieved by adding lactose or isopropyl-β-D-thiogalactopyranoside (IPTG). lac repressor encoded by lacI
   7974..12      +  promoter       T3 promoter (across the origin): promoter for bacteriophage T3 RNA polymerase
