[The description below was written by a language model from this plasmid's Addgene catalogue record and pLannotate feature annotations shown in this document.]
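Description:
pHES822 is a yeast expression plasmid built on the pNH604 backbone, about 8 kb in total, that serves as a fluorescent reporter for a synthetic transcription factor system in Saccharomyces cerevisiae. In E. coli it is maintained at high copy through a ColE1/pUC-type origin and selected with ampicillin via the β-lactamase gene. An f1 origin, lac promoter/operator and lacZα remnants, and flanking T3 and T7 promoters reflect its pBluescript-style ancestry. In yeast, selection is by TRP1 complementation. The feature table shows a full-length TRP1 coding sequence that best matches the Candida glabrata orthologue, together with separate fragments of the S. cerevisiae TRP1 promoter and coding region on either side of the cassette. No yeast replication origin (2μ or CEN/ARS) is annotated. This layout is consistent with an integrating vector that targets the TRP1 locus, although the record does not state this explicitly.

The payload is the pZ-YFP cassette, cloned between PspOMI and BamHI sites. According to the catalogue entry, pZ is a synthetic promoter containing binding sites for the Zif268 zinc-finger DNA-binding domain. The automated annotation labels this region as fragments of the GAL10 and GAL1 promoters, which suggests that pZ was derived from GAL1-10 promoter sequence. The Zif268 sites themselves are not annotated. The downstream reading frame is called yeGFP by the annotation software, but the depositor describes it as YFP, a close sequence relative. No terminator is annotated. The plasmid reports the activity of Zif268-based synthetic transcription factors, in the context of circuits built for tunable control of yeast gene expression.
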