Addgene plasmid #89193: pHES822
Purpose: Expresses YFP under control of synthetic promoter containing Zif268 binding sites.
Depositing lab: Hana El-Samad. Depositing organization: University of California, San Francisco (UCSF). Publication: Robust Synthetic Circuits for Two-Dimensional Control of Gene Expression in Yeast. Aranda-Diaz A, Mace K, Zuleta I, Harrigan P, El-Samad H. ACS Synth Biol. 2016 Dec 27. doi: 10.1021/acssynbio.6b00251. PubMed 27930885.
Backbone
  Vector backbone: pNH604
  Backbone size w/o insert (bp): 6559
  Total vector size (bp): 7981
  Vector type: Yeast Expression
  Selectable markers: TRP1
Growth in bacteria
  Bacterial resistance: Ampicillin, 100 μg/mL
  Growth temperature: 37°C
  Growth strain: DH5alpha
  Copy number: High Copy
Gene/Insert
  Gene/Insert name: pZ-YFP
  Species: S. cerevisiae (budding yeast), Synthetic
  Promoter: pZ
  Cloning method: Restriction Enzyme; 5′ cloning site PspOMI (not destroyed); 3′ cloning site BamHI (not destroyed)
  Sequencing primers: 5′ AACTAATCAGCGGTACCGGG; 3′ CGCACTCACGTAAACACTTAATC
Terms and licenses: Academic/Nonprofit Terms; Industry Terms: Not Available to Industry
How to cite: pHES822 was a gift from Hana El-Samad (Addgene plasmid # 89193 ; http://n2t.net/addgene:89193 ; RRID:Addgene_89193)
